Addgene plasmid #24980: pRL8
Depositing lab: Erik Jorgensen. Depositing organization: University of Utah. Publication: Targeted gene deletions in C. elegans using transposon excision. Frokjaer-Jensen C, Davis MW, Hollopeter G, Taylor J, Harris TW, Nix P, Lofgren R, Prestgard-Duke M, Bastiani M, Moerman DG, Jorgensen EM. Nat Methods. 2010 Jun;7(6):451-3. doi: 10.1038/nmeth.1454. Epub 2010 Apr 25. PubMed 20418868.
Backbone
  Vector backbone: pDONR221
  Backbone manufacturer: Invitrogen
  Backbone size w/o insert (bp): 2544
  Vector type: Multisite Gateway
Growth in bacteria
  Bacterial resistance: Kanamycin, 50 μg/mL
  Growth temperature: 37°C
  Growth strain: DH5alpha
  Copy number: High Copy
Gene/Insert
  Gene/Insert name: Cbr-unc-119
  Species: C. briggsae
  Insert size (bp): 2090
  Cloning method: Gateway Cloning; 5′ cloning site attB1 (destroyed during cloning); 3′ cloning site attB2R (destroyed during cloning)
  Sequencing primers: 5′ M13F; 3′ M13R
Terms and licenses: Academic/Nonprofit Terms; Industry Terms: Not Available to Industry
Depositor comments: [1-2] ENTR clone with cb-unc-119(+) insert.
How to cite: pRL8 was a gift from Erik Jorgensen (Addgene plasmid # 24980 ; http://n2t.net/addgene:24980 ; RRID:Addgene_24980)
