[The description below was written by a language model from this plasmid's Addgene catalogue record and pLannotate feature annotations shown in this document.]
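Description:
pRL8 is a Multisite Gateway entry clone built on the Invitrogen pDONR221 backbone, carrying the Caenorhabditis briggsae unc-119 gene (Cbr-unc-119) as its insert. The depositor describes it as a [1-2] ENTR clone with a cb-unc-119(+) insert. This matches the feature table, where attL1 and attL2 recombination sites flank the roughly 2.1 kb insert in a 4,634 nt plasmid. The original attB sites used for the BP reaction were consumed during cloning, and the resulting attL sites allow the insert to be moved by LR Clonase into the middle position of a multi-fragment Gateway assembly. The plasmid is maintained in E. coli at high copy through a ColE1/pUC-type origin and is selected with kanamycin via an aph(3')-Ia resistance gene. The rrnB T1 and T2 terminators upstream of the cassette are standard pDONR elements that insulate the insert from read-through transcription. A T7 promoter lies just outside attL2.

Within the insert, the annotation software identifies an unc-119 coding region by homology to the C. elegans protein, a myristoyl-binding cargo adapter needed for normal nervous system function. About 1 kb of sequence precedes this region. It may include the gene's own regulatory sequence, although the record does not annotate a promoter. The short "P element 5' end", lacI and lacZα fragment hits are brief matches and are probably incidental or backbone remnants. Cbr-unc-119(+) is widely used as a rescue marker in unc-119 mutant worms. The associated publication concerns targeted gene deletions in C. elegans by transposon excision, so the clone probably supplies a positive selection marker for building such targeting constructs. The record does not state this purpose explicitly.
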