Features (pLannotate 1.2.2; 11 found; start..end, strand, type, name):
     34..133     +  protein_bind   attL1: mutant version of attL; recombination site for the Gateway® LR reaction LR Clonase™
    991..1008    -  misc_feature   P element 5' end (fragment): No description available
   1119..1961    +  CDS            unc-119: UN119_CAEEL - Experimental evidence at protein level: Swiss-Prot protein existence level 1. Myristoyl-binding protein that acts as a cargo adapter: specifically binds the myristoyl moiety of a subset of N-terminally myristoylated proteins and is required for their localization. Plays a key role in ciliary membrane localization of proteins. Required for the establishment or function of the nervous system. From Caenorhabditis elegans.
   2224..2323    -  protein_bind   attL2: mutant version of attL; recombination site for the Gateway® LR reaction LR Clonase™
   2341..2359    -  promoter       T7 promoter: promoter for bacteriophage T7 RNA polymerase
   2493..3302    +  CDS            KanR: aminoglycoside phosphotransferase; aph(3')-Ia; confers resistance to kanamycin in bacteria or G418 (Geneticin®) in eukaryotes
   3449..4037    +  rep_origin     ori: high-copy-number ColE1/pMB1/pBR322/pUC origin of replication
   4220..4312    +  CDS            lacI (fragment): lac repressor; lacI; The lac repressor binds to the lac operator to inhibit transcription in E. coli. This inhibition can be relieved by adding lactose or isopropyl-β-D-thiogalactopyranoside (IPTG).
   4367..4394    -  terminator     rrnB T2 terminator: transcription terminator T2 from the E. coli rrnB gene
   4526..4569    +  terminator     rrnB T1 terminator: Escherichia coli rrnB; transcription terminator T1 from the E. coli rrnB gene
   4616..18      -  CDS            lacZα (fragment) (across the origin): LacZα fragment of β-galactosidase; lacZ fragment
>Addgene plasmid #24980 | pRL8 | depositor full sequence | sequence record 11532 | Author sequence
TGTAAAACGACGGCCAGTCTTAAGCTCGGGCCCCAAATAATGATTTTATTTTGACTGATAGTGACCTGTT
CGTTGCAACAAATTGATGAGCAATGCTTTTTTATAATGCCAACTTTGTACAAAAAAGCAGGCTTGAGCCA
ATTTATCCAAGTCCTTGTAAAAAGTATTCGAAAATTGTTAACGGATAAAATGTTTATTATAATATCAAAA
ACAATTTGTCAGTTGACCACTTTTTGATATATTTGACAGAAACCGGGATGAATTGGCTCAAAGTTAGGGC
GCCCTTCTATTACAGGGTTTCTGATAACAAACCGGTTATTAACTCCCAACAAGGGATGATTTCAATTCAT
CATGCTCAAATTGACCCAAATTAAGTTACATGACAAATTCATCGCCCTTTTCAACTCTTCTTGGCTCATC
ATCTGTTATTCTGTTCCTATTCTGTCTGCACCCTATACCCCTTTGCATACTCTCTCGTCATTCCTTTCTT
GGATAGTGTCTTCTTCTCCCCAGCTCTGCTACTTCTATGACTTGCGCCCGCTGCTTTTCCGCTCGTTCCT
CTCCTCTCTGACGTCTTCTTCTGCTTCTTTTCTCCTTCCTTTTTCCCTTCTCAATCTTCCTCTTTTTCCC
ATTTCTGTCAATCATTCGAAGAAGAAGAAGAAGAAGACCCTCATTCATTTCATTTTTTTTTCTGTCGGTG
TGTGCTGCTCGGTTAAGAGTGAGCTCTCTATTCCACGTCTTCTTCTTTTTCTTCTTCGATTCGAATCAAT
CACTCCACCAAAACGCATTCGTTTTTGGGATTCACCCCGCGGTTCGCAATAGGTTTCTTTTTCAAATTAT
TAGCGTTATAAATAGAAAAATGGTGGAGTTTCAATAAAAATGATAATTTACAAAGTGTATTTTGATTACA
TGTACTCAAAAAGGTTGAAATTTTTCATACCAGTTTTCCGGAAATCCATCTGATATCATTATCGTATTTT
TCTTTTTAAAAATGTTTTCAAAAAAAAACAAAATATAGCTGGTTATTTGGCACCCTCTAATTACCATTTT
CCTGTCACACCACACTCTTTTCCTTCTTCCACTTCTTTCCGTTTTCAGCCGCTTCCAACCAAACCGATAT
GAAAGCCGAGCAACAACGATCGATTCCACCCGGCTCGGCGACCTTCCCGTCGCAGGTGAGACTCAGAAAA
CTAGAGAAACCGCTCAACTAACTCTTGATATCCGATTTCATTCTTTTCTCTTTTCTTTTTGTTGAACTTT
TCCATATTTCCAGATGCCACGGCCACCACCAAGCACCGAACAAGGAATCACAACGGAATCGGAGCTTGCG
AAGAAAGCTCAAATCACTCCGAACGACGTTTTAGCACTTCCGGGAATCACTCAAGGTATCTTGCTCCCTT
TGGATTTCAGTTTAAAACATAAATTTAGGATTCTTATGCTCCCCATCTGCGAACATCTATAACATCGAGT
TCACCAAGTTCCAAATCCGTGATCTGGACACTGAGCAAGTGCTTTTCGAGATCGCCAAACCGGAGAACGA
TCAGGAGAATGATGAGTCGCCACAGGAGTCGGCAAGATACGTGCGTTATAGATTTGCTCCAAACTTTTTG
AAACTCAAAACGGTCGGAGCAACTGTGGAATTCAAAGTAGGAGACATCCCAATCCATCATTTCCGAATGA
TCGAACGTCACTTCTTCAAAGATCGCCTTCTGAAGTGTTTTGACTTTGAATTCGGATTCTGTATTCCGAA
TTCACGAAACAACTGTGAACATATCTATGAGTTCCCTCAACTCTCTCAACAACTCAGTGAGTCATTATTC
TAAAAAGTACAATTCAAAAGACTAATCTCTTTTTCAGTGGACGACATGATCAACAATCCAAACGAGACTC
GTTCTGACAGCTTCTATTTCGTCGATAACAAACTCGTCATGCACAACAAAGCCGACTACTCATATGATGC
ATAAATATTTAATACAAAAATGTTCTGGATAATTATTCTGTCGAATAGAAAAAAAACTCCAAATGTGATT
AAATTCCAATAATTCCTGTCTAGTTTGTTCCTTCCCCTTCCCCTTCTCATGTTCAATGCATTCCTAAGCT
TTTCAGTTCCCCCCTTGTTTCTATATTTTTTCGCTGTCCTGTCACACTCGCTAAAAACACTAATCACACG
GAAATCTGTTTTCAATAAAAACTCCAACTTTAACTCATTTTCAATTTCAACTGACCCAGCTTTCTTGTAC
AAAGTTGGCATTATAAGAAAGCATTGCTTATCAATTTGTTGCAACGAACAGGTCACTATCAGTCAAAATA
AAATCATTATTTGCCATCCAGCTGATATCCCCTATAGTGAGTCGTATTACATGGTCATAGCTGTTTCCTG
GCAGCTCTGGCCCGTGTCTCAAAATCTCTGATGTTACATTGCACAAGATAAAATAATATCATCATGAACA
ATAAAACTGTCTGCTTACATAAACAGTAATACAAGGGGTGTTATGAGCCATATTCAACGGGAAACGTCGA
GGCCGCGATTAAATTCCAACATGGATGCTGATTTATATGGGTATAAATGGGCTCGCGATAATGTCGGGCA
ATCAGGTGCGACAATCTATCGCTTGTATGGGAAGCCCGATGCGCCAGAGTTGTTTCTGAAACATGGCAAA
GGTAGCGTTGCCAATGATGTTACAGATGAGATGGTCAGACTAAACTGGCTGACGGAATTTATGCCTCTTC
CGACCATCAAGCATTTTATCCGTACTCCTGATGATGCATGGTTACTCACCACTGCGATCCCCGGAAAAAC
AGCATTCCAGGTATTAGAAGAATATCCTGATTCAGGTGAAAATATTGTTGATGCGCTGGCAGTGTTCCTG
CGCCGGTTGCATTCGATTCCTGTTTGTAATTGTCCTTTTAACAGCGATCGCGTATTTCGTCTCGCTCAGG
CGCAATCACGAATGAATAACGGTTTGGTTGATGCGAGTGATTTTGATGACGAGCGTAATGGCTGGCCTGT
TGAACAAGTCTGGAAAGAAATGCATAAACTTTTGCCATTCTCACCGGATTCAGTCGTCACTCATGGTGAT
TTCTCACTTGATAACCTTATTTTTGACGAGGGGAAATTAATAGGTTGTATTGATGTTGGACGAGTCGGAA
TCGCAGACCGATACCAGGATCTTGCCATCCTATGGAACTGCCTCGGTGAGTTTTCTCCTTCATTACAGAA
ACGGCTTTTTCAAAAATATGGTATTGATAATCCTGATATGAATAAATTGCAGTTTCATTTGATGCTCGAT
GAGTTTTTCTAATCAGAATTGGTTAATTGGTTGTAACACTGGCAGAGCATTACGCTGACTTGACGGGACG
GCGCAAGCTCATGACCAAAATCCCTTAACGTGAGTTACGCGTCGTTCCACTGAGCGTCAGACCCCGTAGA
AAAGATCAAAGGATCTTCTTGAGATCCTTTTTTTCTGCGCGTAATCTGCTGCTTGCAAACAAAAAAACCA
CCGCTACCAGCGGTGGTTTGTTTGCCGGATCAAGAGCTACCAACTCTTTTTCCGAAGGTAACTGGCTTCA
GCAGAGCGCAGATACCAAATACTGTTCTTCTAGTGTAGCCGTAGTTAGGCCACCACTTCAAGAACTCTGT
AGCACCGCCTACATACCTCGCTCTGCTAATCCTGTTACCAGTGGCTGCTGCCAGTGGCGATAAGTCGTGT
CTTACCGGGTTGGACTCAAGACGATAGTTACCGGATAAGGCGCAGCGGTCGGGCTGAACGGGGGGTTCGT
GCACACAGCCCAGCTTGGAGCGAACGACCTACACCGAACTGAGATACCTACAGCGTGAGCTATGAGAAAG
CGCCACGCTTCCCGAAGGGAGAAAGGCGGACAGGTATCCGGTAAGCGGCAGGGTCGGAACAGGAGAGCGC
ACGAGGGAGCTTCCAGGGGGAAACGCCTGGTATCTTTATAGTCCTGTCGGGTTTCGCCACCTCTGACTTG
AGCGTCGATTTTTGTGATGCTCGTCAGGGGGGCGGAGCCTATGGAAAAACGCCAGCAACGCGGCCTTTTT
ACGGTTCCTGGCCTTTTGCTGGCCTTTTGCTCACATGTTCTTTCCTGCGTTATCCCCTGATTCTGTGGAT
AACCGTATTACCGCCTTTGAGTGAGCTGATACCGCTCGCCGCAGCCGAACGACCGAGCGCAGCGAGTCAG
TGAGCGAGGAAGCGGAAGAGCGCCCAATACGCAAACCGCCTCTCCCCGCGCGTTGGCCGATTCATTAATG
CAGCTGGCACGACAGGTTTCCCGACTGGAAAGCGGGCAGTGAGCGCAACGCAATTAATACGCGTACCGCT
AGCCAGGAAGAGTTTGTAGAAACGCAAAAAGGCCATCCGTCAGGATGGCCTTCTGCTTAGTTTGATGCCT
GGCAGTTTATGGCGGGCGTCCTGCCCGCCACCCTCCGGGCCGTTGCTTCACAACGTTCAAATCCGCTCCC
GGCGGATTTGTCCTACTCAGGAGAGCGTTCACCGACAAACAACAGATAAAACGAAAGGCCCAGTCTTCCG
ACTGAGCCTTTCGTTTTATTTGATGCCTGGCAGTTCCCTACTCTCGCGTTAACGCTAGCATGGATGTTTT
CCCAGTCACGACGT
