>Addgene plasmid #24980 | pRL8 | addgene partial sequence | sequence record 30945 | 24980 with M13pUC-fwd
TAATGATTTTATTTTGACTGATAGTGACCTGTTCGTTGCAACAAATTGATGAGCAATGCTTTTTTATAAT
GCCAACTTTGTACAAAAAAGCAGGCTTGAGCCAATTTATCCAAGTCCTTGTAAAAAGTATTCGAAAATTG
TTAACGGATAAAATGTTTATTATAATATCAAAAACAATTTGTCAGTTGACCACTTTTTGATATATTTGAC
AGAAACCGGGATGAATTGGCTCAAAGTTAGGGCGCCCTTCTATTACAGGGTTTCTGATAACAAACCGGTT
ATTAACTCCCAACAAGGGATGATTTCAATTCATCATGCTCAAATTGACCCAAATTAAGTTACATGACAAA
TTCATCGCCCTTTTCAACTCTTCTTGGCTCATCATCTGTTATTCTGTTCCTATTCTGTCTGCACCCTATA
CCCCTTTGCATACTCTCTCGTCATTCCTTTCTTGGATAGTGTCTTCTTCTCCCCAGCTCTGCTACTTCTA
TGACTTGCGCCCGCTGCTTTTCCGCTCGTTCCTCTCCTCTCTGACGTCTTCTTCTGCTTCTTTTCTCCTT
CCTTTTTCCCTTCTCAATCTTCCTCTTTTTCCCATTTCTGTCAATCATTCGAAGAAGAAGAAGAAGAAGA
CCCTCATTCATTTCATTTTTTTTTCTGTCGGTGTGTGCTGCTCGGTTAAGAGTGAGCTCTCTATTCCACG
TCTTCTTCTTTTTCTTCTTCGATTCGAATCAATCACTCCACCAAAACGCATTCGTTTTTGGGATTCACCC
CGCGGTTCGCAATAGGTTTCTTTTTCAAATTATTAGCGTTATAAATAGAAAAATGGTGGAGTTTCAATAA
AAATGATAAT
